>Addgene plasmid #103145 | LSB-hsa-let-7a-3p | depositor full sequence | sequence record 195339 | Full Sequence
AATTGAGGGGATAACGCAGGAAAGAACATGTGAGCAAAAGGCCAGCAAAAGGCCAGGAACCGTAAAAAGG
CCGCGTTGCTGGCGTTTTTCCATAGGCTCCGCCCCCCTGACGAGCATCACAAAAATCGACGCTCAAGTCA
GAGGTGGCGAAACCCGACAGGACTATAAAGATACCAGGCGTTTCCCCCTGGAAGCTCCCTCGTGCGCTCT
CCTGTTCCGACCCTGCCGCTTACCGGATACCTGTCCGCCTTTCTCCCTTCGGGAAGCGTGGCGCTTTCTC
ATAGCTCACGCTGTAGGTATCTCAGTTCGGTGTAGGTCGTTCGCTCCAAGCTGGGCTGTGTGCACGAACC
CCCCGTTCAGCCCGACCGCTGCGCCTTATCCGGTAACTATCGTCTTGAGTCCAACCCGGTAAGACACGAC
TTATCGCCACTGGCAGCAGCCACTGGTAACAGGATTAGCAGAGCGAGGTATGTAGGCGGTGCTACAGAGT
TCTTGAAGTGGTGGCCTAACTACGGCTACACTAGAAGAACAGTATTTGGTATCTGCGCTCTGCTGAAGCC
AGTTACCTTCGGAAAAAGAGTTGGTAGCTCTTGATCCGGCAAACAAACCACCGCTGGTAGCGGTGGTTTT
TTTGTTTGCAAGCAGCAGATTACGCGCAGAAAAAAAGGATCTCAAGAAGATCCTTTGATCTTTTCTACGG
GGTCTGACGCTCAGTGGAACGAAAACTCACGTTAAGGGATTTTGGTCATGAGATTATCAAAAAGGATCTT
CACCTAGATCCTTTTAAATTAAAAATGAAGTTTTAAATCAATCTAAAGTATATATGAGTAAACTTGGTCT
GACAGTTACCAATGCTTAATCAGTGAGGCACCTATCTCAGCGATCTGTCTATTTCGTTCATCCATAGTTG
CCTGACTCCCCGTCGTGTAGATAACTACGATACGGGAGGGCTTACCATCTGGCCCCAGTGCTGCAATGAT
ACCGCGAGAACCACGCTCACCGGCTCCAGATTTATCAGCAATAAACCAGCCAGCCGGAAGGGCCGAGCGC
AGAAGTGGTCCTGCAACTTTATCCGCCTCCATCCAGTCTATTAATTGTTGCCGGGAAGCTAGAGTAAGTA
GTTCGCCAGTTAATAGTTTGCGCAACGTTGTTGCCATTGCTACAGGCATCGTGGTGTCACGCTCGTCGTT
TGGTATGGCTTCATTCAGCTCCGGTTCCCAACGATCAAGGCGAGTTACATGATCCCCCATGTTGTGCAAA
AAAGCGGTTAGCTCCTTCGGTCCTCCGATCGTTGTCAGAAGTAAGTTGGCCGCAGTGTTATCACTCATGG
TTATGGCAGCACTGCATAATTCTCTTACTGTCATGCCATCCGTAAGATGCTTTTCTGTGACTGGTGAGTA
CTCAACCAAGTCATTCTGAGAATAGTGTATGCGGCGACCGAGTTGCTCTTGCCCGGCGTCAATACGGGAT
AATACCGCGCCACATAGCAGAACTTTAAAAGTGCTCATCATTGGAAAACGTTCTTCGGGGCGAAAACTCT
CAAGGATCTTACCGCTGTTGAGATCCAGTTCGATGTAACCCACTCGTGCACCCAACTGATCTTCAGCATC
TTTTACTTTCACCAGCGTTTCTGGGTGAGCAAAAACAGGAAGGCAAAATGCCGCAAAAAAGGGAATAAGG
GCGACACGGAAATGTTGAATACTCATACTCTTCCTTTTTCAATATTATTGAAGCATTTATCAGGGTTATT
GTCTCATGAGCGGATACATATTTGAATGTAGCTCCGAATTTCTCGAGGGCTTGTCGACGACGGCGGTCTC
CGTCGTCAGGATCATGAATTCGACCCGCCTGCCACCATGACCGAGTACAAGCCCACGGTGCGCCTCGCCA
CCCGCGACGACGTCCCCCGGGCCGTACGCACCCTCGCCGCCGCGTTCGCCGACTACCCCGCCACGCGCCA
CACCGTCGACCCGGACCGCCACATCGAGCGGGTCACCGAGCTGCAAGAACTCTTCCTCACGCGCGTCGGG
CTCGACATCGGCAAGGTGTGGGTCGCGGACGACGGCGCCGCGGTGGCGGTCTGGACCACGCCGGAGAGCG
TCGAAGCGGGGGCGGTGTTCGCCGAGATCGGCCCGCGCATGGCCGAGTTGAGCGGTTCCCGGCTGGCCGC
GCAGCAACAGATGGAAGGCCTCCTGGCGCCGCACCGGCCCAAGGAGCCCGCGTGGTTCCTGGCCACCGTC
GGCGTCTCGCCCGACCACCAGGGCAAGGGTCTGGGCAGCGCCGTCGTGCTCCCCGGAGTGGAGGCGGCCG
AGCGCGCCGGGGTGCCCGCCTTCCTGGAGACATCCGCGCCCCGCAACCTCCCCTTCTACGAGCGGCTCGG
CTTCACCGTCACCGCCGACGTCGAGGTGCCCGAAGGACCGCGCACCTGGTGCATGACCCGCAAGCCCGGT
GCCTGATACGCGTGAATTCACTCCTCAGGTGCAGGCTGCCTATCAGAAGGTGGTGGCTGGTGTGGCCAAT
GCCCTGGCTCACAAATACCACTGAGATCTTTTTCCCTCTGCCAAAAATTATGGGGACATCATGAAGCCCC
TTGAGCATCTGACTTCTGGCTAATAAAGGAAATTTATTTTCATTGCAATAGTGTGTTGGAATTTTTTGTG
TCTCTCACTCGGAAGGACATATGGGAGGGCAAATCATTTAAAACATCAGAATGAGTATTTGGTTTAGAGT
TTGGCAACATATGCCCATATGCTGGCTGCCATGAACAAAGGTTGGCTATAAAGAGGTCATCAGTATATGA
AACAGCCCCCTGCTGTCCATTCCTTATTCCATAGAAAAGCCTTGACTTGAGGTTAGATTTTTTTTATATT
TTGTTTTGTGTTATTTTTTTCTTTAACATCCCTAAAATTTTCCTTACATGTTTTACTAGCCAGATTTTTC
CTCCTCTCCTGACTACTCCCAGTCATAGCTGTCCCTCTTCTCTTATGGAGATCCCTCGACCTGCAGCCCA
AGCTTGAATTCTCTAGAATTACCCTGTTATCCCTATGCTTGGTTTACCGAGCTCTTATTGGTTTTCAAAC
TTCATTGACTGTGCCCAACGCGCCTGGGAGCTCACGGGGACAGCCCCCCCCCAAAGCCCCCAGGGATGTA
ATTACGTCCCTCCCCCGCTAGGGGGCAGCAGCGAGCCGCCCGGGGCTCCGCTCCGGTCCGGCGCTCCCCC
CGCATCCCCGAGCCGGCAGCGTGCGGGGACAGCCCGGGCACGGGGAAGGTGGCACGGGATCGCTTTCCTC
TGAACGCTTCTCGCTGCTCTTTGAGCCTGCAGACACCTGGGGGGATACGGGGAAAAAGCTAGGCTGAAAG
ACCGGTTCTTAGAATGACACGCGCCTGGGAGCTCACGGGGACAGCCCCCCCCCAAAGCCCCCAGGGATGT
AATTACGTCCCTCCCCCGCTAGGGGGCAGCAGCGAGCCGCCCGGGGCTCCGCTCCGGTCCGGCGCTCCCC
CCGCATCCCCGAGCCGGCAGCGTGCGGGGACAGCCCGGGCACGGGGAAGGTGGCACGGGATCGCTTTCCT
CTGAACGCTTCTCGCTGCTCTTTGAGCCTGCAGACACCTGGGGGGATACGGGGAAAAAGCTAACTTCTGA
GACGACAACTTTGTATAGAAAAGTTGGCTCCGAATTCGCCCTTGACAGCAGAGATCCAGTTTGGTTAATT
AATTGGCTCCGGTGCCCGTCAGTGGGCAGAGCGCACATCGCCCACAGTCCCCGAGAAGTTGTGGGGAGGG
GTCGGCAATTGAACCGGTGCCTAGAGAAGGTGGCGCGGGGTAAACTGGGAAAGTGATGTCGTGTACTGGC
TCCGCCTTTTTCCCGAGGGTGGGGGAGAACCGTATATAAGTGCAGTAGTCGCCGTGAACGTTCTTTTTCG
CAACGGGTTTGCCGCCAGAACACAGGTAAGTGCCGTGTGTGGTTCCCGCGGGCCTGGCCTCTTTACGGGT
TATGGCCCTTGCGTGCCTTGAATTACTTCCACCTGGCTGCAGTACGTGATTCTTGATCCCGAGCTTCGGG
TTGGAAGTGGGTGGGAGAGTTCGAGGCCTTGCGCTTAAGGAGCCCCTTCGCCTCGTGCTTGAGTTGAGGC
CTGGCCTGGGCGCTGGGGCCGCCGCGTGCGAATCTGGTGGCACCTTCGCGCCTGTCTCGCTGCTTTCGAT
AAGTCTCTAGCCATTTAAAATTTTTGATGACCTGCTGCGACGCTTTTTTTCTGGCAAGATAGTCTTGTAA
ATGCGGGCCAAGATCTGCACACTGGTATTTCGGTTTTTGGGGCCGCGGGCGGCGACGGGGCCCGTGCGTC
CCAGCGCACATGTTCGGCGAGGCGGGGCCTGCGAGCGCGGCCACCGAGAATCGGACGGGGGTAGTCTCAA
GCTGGCCGGCCTGCTCTGGTGCCTGGCCTCGCGCCGCCGTGTATCGCCCCGCCCTGGGCGGCAAGGCTGG
CCCGGTCGGCACCAGTTGCGTGAGCGGAAAGATGGCCGCTTCCCGGCCCTGCTGCAGGGAGCTCAAAATG
GAGGACGCGGCGCTCGGGAGAGCGGGCGGGTGAGTCACCCACACAAAGGAAAAGGGCCTTTCCGTCCTCA
GCCGTCGCTTCATGTGACTCCACGGAGTACCGGGCGCCGTCCAGGCACCTCGATTAGTTCTCGAGCTTTT
GGAGTACGTCGTCTTTAGGTTGGGGGGAGGGGTTTTATGCGATGGAGTTTCCCCACACTGAGTGGGTGGA
GACTGAAGTTAGGCCAGCTTGGCACTTGATGTAATTCTCCTTGGAATTTGCCCTTTTTGAGTTTGGATCT
TGGTTCATTCTCAAGCCTCAGACAGTGGTTCAAAGTTTTTTTCTTCCATTTCAGGTGTCGTGAGAAGGGC
GAATTCGACCCAAGTTTGTACAAAAAAGCAGGCTGGATCCAGGTGCCACCATGGTGAGCGAGCTGATTAA
GGAGAACATGCACATGAAGCTGTACATGGAGGGCACCGTGAACAACCACCACTTCAAGTGCACATCCGAG
GGCGAAGGCAAGCCCTACGAGGGCACCCAGACCATGAGAATCAAGGCGGTCGAGGGCGGCCCTCTCCCCT
TCGCCTTCGACATCCTGGCTACCAGCTTCATGTACGGCAGCAAAACCTTCATCAACCACACCCAGGGCAT
CCCCGACTTCTTTAAGCAGTCCTTCCCCGAGGGCTTCACATGGGAGAGAGTCACCACATACGAAGATGGG
GGCGTGCTGACCGCTACCCAGGACACCAGCCTCCAGGACGGCTGCCTCATCTACAACGTCAAGATCAGAG
GGGTGAACTTCCCATCCAACGGCCCTGTGATGCAGAAGAAAACACTCGGCTGGGAGGCCTCCACCGAGAC
ACTGTACCCCGCTGACGGCGGCCTGGAAGGCAGAGCCGACATGGCCCTGAAGCTCGTGGGCGGGGGCCAC
CTGATCTGCAACCTTAAGACCACATACAGATCCAAGAAACCCGCTAAGAACCTCAAGATGCCCGGCGTCT
ACTATGTGGACAGGAGACTGGAAAGAATCAAGGAGGCCGACAAAGAGACATACGTCGAGCAGCACGAGGT
GGCTGTGGCCAGATACTGCGACCTCCCTAGCAAACTGGGGCACAAACTTAATTGAGAATTCTACCACCCA
GCTTTCTTGTACAAAGTGGTACGTCTCAAGACCAGAGGTCTCTGCTTGCGCGTCTGAAAGACAGTAGATT
GTATAGGAAAGACAGTAGATTGTATAGGAAAGACAGTAGATTGTATAGGAAAGACAGTAGATTGTATAGC
AACCAGAAGAGACCTGTGCTTCACTCCTCAGGTGCAGGCTGCCTATCAGAAGGTGGTGGCTGGTGTGGCC
AATGCCCTGGCTCACAAATACCACTGAGATCTTTTTCCCTCTGCCAAAAATTATGGGGACATCATGAAGC
CCCTTGAGCATCTGACTTCTGGCTAATAAAGGAAATTTATTTTCATTGCAATAGTGTGTTGGAATTTTTT
GTGTCTCTCACTCGGAAGGACATATGGGAGGGCAAATCATTTAAAACATCAGAATGAGTATTTGGTTTAG
AGTTTGGCAACATATGCCCATATGCTGGCTGCCATGAACAAAGGTTGGCTATAAAGAGGTCATCAGTATA
TGAAACAGCCCCCTGCTGTCCATTCCTTATTCCATAGAAAAGCCTTGACTTGAGGTTAGATTTTTTTTAT
ATTTTGTTTTGTGTTATTTTTTTCTTTAACATCCCTAAAATTTTCCTTACATGTTTTACTAGCCAGATTT
TTCCTCCTCTCCTGACTACTCCCAGTCATAGCTGTCCCTCTTCTCTTATGGAGATCCCGAGCGGTGCGTT
TTTATGCTTGTAGTATTGTATAATGTTTTTAAGATCCAAGCTTCTGACCTCTTCTCTTCCTCCCACAGGG
CCTCGAGACAATTGCATCGATGGTACCAGTGAAAGTCTGCAATGAATTCGAGTTGGCGCGCCTGTCATTC
TAAATCTCTCTTTCAGCCTAAAGCTTTTTCCCCGTATCCCCCCAGGTGTCTGCAGGCTCAAAGAGCAGCG
AGAAGCGTTCAGAGGAAAGCGATCCCGTGCCACCTTCCCCGTGCCCGGGCTGTCCCCGCACGCTGCCGGC
TCGGGGATGCGGGGGGAGCGCCGGACCGGAGCGGAGCCCCGGGCGGCTCGCTGCTGCCCCCTAGCGGGGG
AGGGACGTAATTACATCCCTGGGGGCTTTGGGAGGGGGCTGTCCCCGTGAGCTCCCAGGCGCGCCTGTCA
TTCTAAATCTCTCTTTCAGCCTAAAGCTTTTTCCCCGTATCCCCCCAGGTGTCTGCAGGCTCAAAGAGCA
GCGAGAAGCGTTCAGAGGAAAGCGATCCCGTGCCACCTTCCCCGTGCCCGGGCTGTCCCCGCACGCTGCC
GGCTCGGGGATGCGGGGGGAGCGCCGGACCGGAGCGGAGCCCCGGGCGGCTCGCTGCTGCCCCCTAGCGG
GGGAGGGACGTAATTACATCCCTGGGGGCTTTGGGGGGGGGCTGTCCCCGTGAGCTCCCAGGCGCGCCAA
CTCGGTACCGTATCGATGTCGACGTTAACGCTAGTGATATCAACTTTGTATAGAAAAGTTGGCTCCGAAT
TCGCCCTTGACAGCAGAGATCCAGTTTGGTTAATTAATTGGCTCCGGTGCCCGTCAGTGGGCAGAGCGCA
CATCGCCCACAGTCCCCGAGAAGTTGTGGGGAGGGGTCGGCAATTGAACCGGTGCCTAGAGAAGGTGGCG
CGGGGTAAACTGGGAAAGTGATGTCGTGTACTGGCTCCGCCTTTTTCCCGAGGGTGGGGGAGAACCGTAT
ATAAGTGCAGTAGTCGCCGTGAACGTTCTTTTTCGCAACGGGTTTGCCGCCAGAACACAGGTAAGTGCCG
TGTGTGGTTCCCGCGGGCCTGGCCTCTTTACGGGTTATGGCCCTTGCGTGCCTTGAATTACTTCCACCTG
GCTGCAGTACGTGATTCTTGATCCCGAGCTTCGGGTTGGAAGTGGGTGGGAGAGTTCGAGGCCTTGCGCT
TAAGGAGCCCCTTCGCCTCGTGCTTGAGTTGAGGCCTGGCCTGGGCGCTGGGGCCGCCGCGTGCGAATCT
GGTGGCACCTTCGCGCCTGTCTCGCTGCTTTCGATAAGTCTCTAGCCATTTAAAATTTTTGATGACCTGC
TGCGACGCTTTTTTTCTGGCAAGATAGTCTTGTAAATGCGGGCCAAGATCTGCACACTGGTATTTCGGTT
TTTGGGGCCGCGGGCGGCGACGGGGCCCGTGCGTCCCAGCGCACATGTTCGGCGAGGCGGGGCCTGCGAG
CGCGGCCACCGAGAATCGGACGGGGGTAGTCTCAAGCTGGCCGGCCTGCTCTGGTGCCTGGCCTCGCGCC
GCCGTGTATCGCCCCGCCCTGGGCGGCAAGGCTGGCCCGGTCGGCACCAGTTGCGTGAGCGGAAAGATGG
CCGCTTCCCGGCCCTGCTGCAGGGAGCTCAAAATGGAGGACGCGGCGCTCGGGAGAGCGGGCGGGTGAGT
CACCCACACAAAGGAAAAGGGCCTTTCCGTCCTCAGCCGTCGCTTCATGTGACTCCACGGAGTACCGGGC
GCCGTCCAGGCACCTCGATTAGTTCTCGAGCTTTTGGAGTACGTCGTCTTTAGGTTGGGGGGAGGGGTTT
TATGCGATGGAGTTTCCCCACACTGAGTGGGTGGAGACTGAAGTTAGGCCAGCTTGGCACTTGATGTAAT
TCTCCTTGGAATTTGCCCTTTTTGAGTTTGGATCTTGGTTCATTCTCAAGCCTCAGACAGTGGTTCAAAG
TTTTTTTCTTCCATTTCAGGTGTCGTGAGAAGGGCGAATTCGACCCAAGTTTGTACAAAAAAGCAGGCTC
GCCACCATGGTGAGCAAGGGCGAGGAGCTGTTCACCGGGGTGGTGCCCATCCTGGTCGAGCTGGACGGCG
ACGTAAACGGCCACAAGTTCAGCGTGAGGGGCGAGGGCGAGGGCGATGCCACCAACGGCAAGCTGACCCT
GAAGTTCATCTGCACCACCGGCAAGCTGCCCGTGCCCTGGCCCACCCTCGTGACCACCCTGAGCCACGGC
GTGCAGTGCTTCGCCCGCTACCCCGACCACATGAAGCAGCACGACTTCTTCAAGTCCGCCATGCCCGAAG
GCTACGTCCAGGAGCGCACCATCTTCTTCAAGGACGACGGCACCTACAAGACCCGCGCCGAGGTGAAGTT
CGAGGGCGACACCCTAGTGAACCGCATCGAGCTGAAGGGCGTCGACTTCAAGGAGGACGGCAACATCCTG
GGGCACAAGCTGGAGTACAACTTCAACAGCCACAACATCTATATCATGGCCGTCAAGCAGAAGAACGGCA
TCAAGGTGAACTTCAAGATCCGCCACAACGTGGAGGACGGCAGCGTGCAGCTCGCCGACCACTACCAGCA
GAACACCCCCATCGGCGACGGCCCCGTGCTGCTGCCCGACAGCCACTACCTGAGCACCCAGTCCGTGCTG
AGCAAAGACCCCAACGAGAAGCGCGATCACATGGTCCTGCTGGAGTTCCGCACCGCCGCCGGGATCACTC
TCGGCATGGACGAGCTGTACAAGTAATACCACCCAGCTTTCTTGTACAAAGTGGTACGCGTGAATTCACT
CCTCAGGTGCAGGCTGCCTATCAGAAGGTGGTGGCTGGTGTGGCCAATGCCCTGGCTCACAAATACCACT
GAGATCTTTTTCCCTCTGCCAAAAATTATGGGGACATCATGAAGCCCCTTGAGCATCTGACTTCTGGCTA
ATAAAGGAAATTTATTTTCATTGCAATAGTGTGTTGGAATTTTTTGTGTCTCTCACTCGGAAGGACATAT
GGGAGGGCAAATCATTTAAAACATCAGAATGAGTATTTGGTTTAGAGTTTGGCAACATATGCCCATATGC
TGGCTGCCATGAACAAAGGTTGGCTATAAAGAGGTCATCAGTATATGAAACAGCCCCCTGCTGTCCATTC
CTTATTCCATAGAAAAGCCTTGACTTGAGGTTAGATTTTTTTTATATTTTGTTTTGTGTTATTTTTTTCT
TTAACATCCCTAAAATTTTCCTTACATGTTTTACTAGCCAGATTTTTCCTCCTCTCCTGACTACTCCCAG
TCATAGCTGTCCCTCTTCTCTTATGGAGATCCCTCGACCTGCAGCCCAAGCTTGGCGTAATCATGGTCAT
AGCTGTTTCCTGTGTGAAATTGTTATCCGCTCACAATTCCACACAACATACGAGCCGGAAGCATAAAGTG
TAAAGCCTGGGGTGCCTAATGAGTGAGCTAACTCACATTAATTGCGTTGCGCTCACTGCCCGCTTTCCAG
TCGGGAAACCTGTCGTGCCAGCGGATCGACAGTACTAAGCTTGGTCTAATACCCAATCTCTCGTCTTATC
CAGATGTTTTATACGCCTCTGGCCCGTGTCTCAAAATCTCTGATGTTACATTGCACAAGATAAAATAATA
TCATCATGAACAATAAAACTGTCTGCTTACATAAACAGTAATACAAGGGGTGTTATGAGCCATATTCAAC
GGGAAACGTCGAGGCCGCGATTAAATTCCAACATGGATGCTGATTTATATGGGTATAAATGGGCTCGCGA
TAATGTCGGGCAATCAGGTGCGACAATCTATCGCTTGTATGGGAAGCCCGATGCGCCAGAGTTGTTTCTG
AAACATGGCAAAGGTAGCGTTGCCAATGATGTTACAGATGAGATGGTCAGACTAAACTGGCTGACGGAAT
TTATGCCTCTTCCGACCATCAAGCATTTTATCCGTACTCCTGATGATGCATGGTTACTCACCACTGCGAT
CCCCGGAAAAACAGCATTCCAGGTATTAGAAGAATATCCTGATTCAGGTGAAAATATTGTTGATGCGCTG
GCAGTGTTCCTGCGCCGGTTGCATTCGATTCCTGTTTGTAATTGTCCTTTTAACAGCGATCGCGTATTTC
GTCTCGCTCAGGCGCAATCACGAATGAATAACGGTTTGGTTGATGCGAGTGATTTTGATGACGAGCGTAA
TGGCTGGCCTGTTGAACAAGTCTGGAAAGAAATGCATAAACTTTTGCCATTCTCACCGGATTCAGTCGTC
ACTCATGGTGATTTCTCACTTGATAACCTTATTTTTGACGAGGGGAAATTAATAGGTTGTATTGATGTTG
GACGAGTCGGAATCGCAGACCGATACCAGGATCTTGCCATCCTATGGAACTGCCTCGGTGAGTTTTCTCC
TTCATTACAGAAACGGCTTTTTCAAAAATATGGTATTGATAATCCTGATATGAATAAATTGCAGTTTCAT
TTGATGCTCGATGAGTTTTTCTAATCAGAATTGGTTAATTGGTTGTAACACTGGCAGAGCATTACGCTGA
CTTGACGGGACGGCGCAAGCTCATGACCAAAATCCCTTAACGTGAGTTACGCGTCGTTCCACTGAGCGTC
AGAGGTATCACTAGTATTACAGAGGTAAGTTATAACAGTCGCCTAACCC
Features (pLannotate 1.2.2; 28 found; start..end, strand, type, name):
     87..675     -  rep_origin     ori: high-copy-number ColE1/pMB1/pBR322/pUC origin of replication
    846..1706    -  CDS            AmpR: β-lactamase; bla; confers resistance to ampicillin, carbenicillin, and related antibiotics
   1707..1778    -  promoter       AmpR promoter: bla
   1857..2456    +  CDS            PuroR: puromycin N-acetyltransferase; pac from Streptomyces alboniger; confers resistance to puromycin
   2461..2541    +  CDS            HBB (fragment): HBB_PONPY - Experimental evidence at transcript level: Swiss-Prot protein existence level 2. Involved in oxygen transport from the lung to the various peripheral tissues. From Pongo pygmaeus (Bornean orangutan).
   2612..2667    +  polyA_signal   β-globin poly(A) signal: rabbit β-globin polyadenylation signal (Gil and Proudfoot, 1987)
   3646..3666    +  protein_bind   attB4: mutant version of attB; core recombination site for the Gateway® BP reaction BP Clonase™
   3734..3945    +  promoter       EF-1α core promoter: core promoter for human elongation factor EF-1α
   3946..4884    +  intron         EF-1α intron A: intron upstream of the start codon of human EF-1α
   4911..4931    +  protein_bind   attB1: mutant version of attB; core recombination site for the Gateway® BP reaction BP Clonase™
   4951..5646    +  CDS            mKate2: mKate2 is a basic (constitutively fluorescent) red fluorescent protein published in 2009, derived from Entacmaea quadricolor. It is reported to be a rapidly-maturing monomer with moderate acid sensitivity.
   5666..5690    -  protein_bind   attB2: mutant version of attB; recombination site for the Gateway® BP reaction BP Clonase™
   5830..5904    +  CDS            HBB (fragment): HBB_PONPY - Experimental evidence at transcript level: Swiss-Prot protein existence level 2. Involved in oxygen transport from the lung to the various peripheral tissues. From Pongo pygmaeus (Bornean orangutan).
   5975..6030    +  polyA_signal   β-globin poly(A) signal: rabbit β-globin polyadenylation signal (Gil and Proudfoot, 1987)
   6414..6439    +  misc_feature   SA: splice acceptor site
   7111..7131    +  protein_bind   attB4: mutant version of attB; core recombination site for the Gateway® BP reaction BP Clonase™
   7199..7410    +  promoter       EF-1α core promoter: core promoter for human elongation factor EF-1α
   7411..8349    +  intron         EF-1α intron A: intron upstream of the start codon of human EF-1α
   8376..8396    +  protein_bind   attB1: mutant version of attB; core recombination site for the Gateway® BP reaction BP Clonase™
   8407..9123    +  CDS            EBFP2: EBFP2 is a basic (constitutively fluorescent) blue fluorescent protein published in 2007, derived from Aequorea victoria. It is reported to be a rapidly-maturing monomer with moderate acid sensitivity.
   9131..9155    -  protein_bind   attB2: mutant version of attB; recombination site for the Gateway® BP reaction BP Clonase™
   9159..9239    +  CDS            HBB (fragment): HBB_PONPY - Experimental evidence at transcript level: Swiss-Prot protein existence level 2. Involved in oxygen transport from the lung to the various peripheral tissues. From Pongo pygmaeus (Bornean orangutan).
   9310..9365    +  polyA_signal   β-globin poly(A) signal: rabbit β-globin polyadenylation signal (Gil and Proudfoot, 1987)
   9748..9770    -  protein_bind   lac operator (fragment): The lac repressor binds to the lac operator to inhibit transcription in E. coli. This inhibition can be relieved by adding lactose or isopropyl-β-D-thiogalactopyranoside (IPTG). lac repressor encoded by lacI
   9774..9804    -  promoter       lac promoter: promoter for the E. coli lac operon
   9819..9840    -  protein_bind   CAP binding site: CAP binding activates transcription in the presence of cAMP. E. coli catabolite activator protein
   9853..9892    -  CDS            lacI (fragment): lac repressor; lacI; The lac repressor binds to the lac operator to inhibit transcription in E. coli. This inhibition can be relieved by adding lactose or isopropyl-β-D-thiogalactopyranoside (IPTG).
  10065..10874   +  CDS            KanR: aminoglycoside phosphotransferase; aph(3')-Ia; confers resistance to kanamycin in bacteria or G418 (Geneticin®) in eukaryotes
