>Addgene plasmid #103145 | LSB-hsa-let-7a-3p | addgene full sequence | sequence record 213122 | Addgene NGS Result
GGCTCCGGTGCCCGTCAGTGGGCAGAGCGCACATCGCCCACAGTCCCCGAGAAGTTGTGGGGAGGGGTCG
GCAATTGAACCGGTGCCTAGAGAAGGTGGCGCGGGGTAAACTGGGAAAGTGATGTCGTGTACTGGCTCCG
CCTTTTTCCCGAGGGTGGGGGAGAACCGTATATAAGTGCAGTAGTCGCCGTGAACGTTCTTTTTCGCAAC
GGGTTTGCCGCCAGAACACAGGTAAGTGCCGTGTGTGGTTCCCGCGGGCCTGGCCTCTTTACGGGTTATG
GCCCTTGCGTGCCTTGAATTACTTCCACCTGGCTGCAGTACGTGATTCTTGATCCCGAGCTTCGGGTTGG
AAGTGGGTGGGAGAGTTCGAGGCCTTGCGCTTAAGGAGCCCCTTCGCCTCGTGCTTGAGTTGAGGCCTGG
CCTGGGCGCTGGGGCCGCCGCGTGCGAATCTGGTGGCACCTTCGCGCCTGTCTCGCTGCTTTCGATAAGT
CTCTAGCCATTTAAAATTTTTGATGACCTGCTGCGACGCTTTTTTTCTGGCAAGATAGTCTTGTAAATGC
GGGCCAAGATCTGCACACTGGTATTTCGGTTTTTGGGGCCGCGGGCGGCGACGGGGCCCGTGCGTCCCAG
CGCACATGTTCGGCGAGGCGGGGCCTGCGAGCGCGGCCACCGAGAATCGGACGGGGGTAGTCTCAAGCTG
GCCGGCCTGCTCTGGTGCCTGGCCTCGCGCCGCCGTGTATCGCCCCGCCCTGGGCGGCAAGGCTGGCCCG
GTCGGCACCAGTTGCGTGAGCGGAAAGATGGCCGCTTCCCGGCCCTGCTGCAGGGAGCTCAAAATGGAGG
ACGCGGCGCTCGGGAGAGCGGGCGGGTGAGTCACCCACACAAAGGAAAAGGGCCTTTCCGTCCTCAGCCG
TCGCTTCATGTGACTCCACGGAGTACCGGGCGCCGTCCAGGCACCTCGATTAGTTCTCGAGCTTTTGGAG
TACGTCGTCTTTAGGTTGGGGGGAGGGGTTTTATGCGATGGAGTTTCCCCACACTGAGTGGGTGGAGACT
GAAGTTAGGCCAGCTTGGCACTTGATGTAATTCTCCTTGGAATTTGCCCTTTTTGAGTTTGGATCTTGGT
TCATTCTCAAGCCTCAGACAGTGGTTCAAAGTTTTTTTCTTCCATTTCAGGTGTCGTGAGAAGGGCGAAT
TCGACCCAAGTTTGTACAAAAAAGCAGGCTGGATCCAGGTGCCACCATGGTGAGCGAGCTGATTAAGGAG
AACATGCACATGAAGCTGTACATGGAGGGCACCGTGAACAACCACCACTTCAAGTGCACATCCGAGGGCG
AAGGCAAGCCCTACGAGGGCACCCAGACCATGAGAATCAAGGCGGTCGAGGGCGGCCCTCTCCCCTTCGC
CTTCGACATCCTGGCTACCAGCTTCATGTACGGCAGCAAAACCTTCATCAACCACACCCAGGGCATCCCC
GACTTCTTTAAGCAGTCCTTCCCCGAGGGCTTCACATGGGAGAGAGTCACCACATACGAAGATGGGGGCG
TGCTGACCGCTACCCAGGACACCAGCCTCCAGGACGGCTGCCTCATCTACAACGTCAAGATCAGAGGGGT
GAACTTCCCATCCAACGGCCCTGTGATGCAGAAGAAAACACTCGGCTGGGAGGCCTCCACCGAGACACTG
TACCCCGCTGACGGCGGCCTGGAAGGCAGAGCCGACATGGCCCTGAAGCTCGTGGGCGGGGGCCACCTGA
TCTGCAACCTTAAGACCACATACAGATCCAAGAAACCCGCTAAGAACCTCAAGATGCCCGGCGTCTACTA
TGTGGACAGGAGACTGGAAAGAATCAAGGAGGCCGACAAAGAGACATACGTCGAGCAGCACGAGGTGGCT
GTGGCCAGATACTGCGACCTCCCTAGCAAACTGGGGCACAAACTTAATTGAGAATTCTACCACCCAGCTT
TCTTGTACAAAGTGGTACGTCTCAAGACCAGAGGTCTCTGCTTGCGCGTCTGAAAGACAGTAGATTGTAT
AGGAAAGACAGTAGATTGTATAGGAAAGACAGTAGATTGTATAGGAAAGACAGTAGATTGTATAGCAACC
AGAAGAGACCTGTGCTTCACTCCTCAGGTGCAGGCTGCCTATCAGAAGGTGGTGGCTGGTGTGGCCAATG
CCCTGGCTCACAAATACCACTGAGATCTTTTTCCCTCTGCCAAAAATTATGGGGACATCATGAAGCCCCT
TGAGCATCTGACTTCTGGCTAATAAAGGAAATTTATTTTCATTGCAATAGTGTGTTGGAATTTTTTGTGT
CTCTCACTCGGAAGGACATATGGGAGGGCAAATCATTTAAAACATCAGAATGAGTATTTGGTTTAGAGTT
TGGCAACATATGCCCATATGCTGGCTGCCATGAACAAAGGTTGGCTATAAAGAGGTCATCAGTATATGAA
ACAGCCCCCTGCTGTCCATTCCTTATTCCATAGAAAAGCCTTGACTTGAGGTTAGATTTTTTTTATATTT
TGTTTTGTGTTATTTTTTTCTTTAACATCCCTAAAATTTTCCTTACATGTTTTACTAGCCAGATTTTTCC
TCCTCTCCTGACTACTCCCAGTCATAGCTGTCCCTCTTCTCTTATGGAGATCCCGAGCGGTGCGTTTTTA
TGCTTGTAGTATTGTATAATGTTTTTAAGATCCAAGCTTCTGACCTCTTCTCTTCCTCCCACAGGGCCTC
GAGACAATTGCATCGATGGTACCAGTGAAAGTCTGCAATGAATTCGAGTTGGCGCGCCTGTCATTCTAAA
TCTCTCTTTCAGCCTAAAGCTTTTTCCCCGTATCCCCCCAGGTGTCTGCAGGCTCAAAGAGCAGCGAGAA
GCGTTCAGAGGAAAGCGATCCCGTGCCACCTTCCCCGTGCCCGGGCTGTCCCCGCACGCTGCCGGCTCGG
GGATGCGGGGGGAGCGCCGGACCGGAGCGGAGCCCCGGGCGGCTCGCTGCTGCCCCCTAGCGGGGGAGGG
ACGTAATTACATCCCTGGGGGCTTTGGGAGGGGGCTGTCCCCGTGAGCTCCCAGGCGCGCCTGTCATTCT
AAATCTCTCTTTCAGCCTAAAGCTTTTTCCCCGTATCCCCCCAGGTGTCTGCAGGCTCAAAGAGCAGCGA
GAAGCGTTCAGAGGAAAGCGATCCCGTGCCACCTTCCCCGTGCCCGGGCTGTCCCCGCACGCTGCCGGCT
CGGGGATGCGGGGGGAGCGCCGGACCGGAGCGGAGCCCCGGGCGGCTCGCTGCTGCCCCCTAGCGGGGGA
GGGACGTAATTACATCCCTGGGGGCTTTGGGGGGGGGCTGTCCCCGTGAGCTCCCAGGCGCGCCAACTCG
GTACCGTATCGATGTCGACGTTAACGCTAGTGATATCAACTTTGTATAGAAAAGTTGGCTCCGAATTCGC
CCTTGACAGCAGAGATCCAGTTTGGTTAATTAATTGGCTCCGGTGCCCGTCAGTGGGCAGAGCGCACATC
GCCCACAGTCCCCGAGAAGTTGTGGGGAGGGGTCGGCAATTGAACCGGTGCCTAGAGAAGGTGGCGCGGG
GTAAACTGGGAAAGTGATGTCGTGTACTGGCTCCGCCTTTTTCCCGAGGGTGGGGGAGAACCGTATATAA
GTGCAGTAGTCGCCGTGAACGTTCTTTTTCGCAACGGGTTTGCCGCCAGAACACAGGTAAGTGCCGTGTG
TGGTTCCCGCGGGCCTGGCCTCTTTACGGGTTATGGCCCTTGCGTGCCTTGAATTACTTCCACCTGGCTG
CAGTACGTGATTCTTGATCCCGAGCTTCGGGTTGGAAGTGGGTGGGAGAGTTCGAGGCCTTGCGCTTAAG
GAGCCCCTTCGCCTCGTGCTTGAGTTGAGGCCTGGCCTGGGCGCTGGGGCCGCCGCGTGCGAATCTGGTG
GCACCTTCGCGCCTGTCTCGCTGCTTTCGATAAGTCTCTAGCCATTTAAAATTTTTGATGACCTGCTGCG
ACGCTTTTTTTCTGGCAAGATAGTCTTGTAAATGCGGGCCAAGATCTGCACACTGGTATTTCGGTTTTTG
GGGCCGCGGGCGGCGACGGGGCCCGTGCGTCCCAGCGCACATGTTCGGCGAGGCGGGGCCTGCGAGCGCG
GCCACCGAGAATCGGACGGGGGTAGTCTCAAGCTGGCCGGCCTGCTCTGGTGCCTGGCCTCGCGCCGCCG
TGTATCGCCCCGCCCTGGGCGGCAAGGCTGGCCCGGTCGGCACCAGTTGCGTGAGCGGAAAGATGGCCGC
TTCCCGGCCCTGCTGCAGGGAGCTCAAAATGGAGGACGCGGCGCTCGGGAGAGCGGGCGGGTGAGTCACC
CACACAAAGGAAAAGGGCCTTTCCGTCCTCAGCCGTCGCTTCATGTGACTCCACGGAGTACCGGGCGCCG
TCCAGGCACCTCGATTAGTTCTCGAGCTTTTGGAGTACGTCGTCTTTAGGTTGGGGGGAGGGGTTTTATG
CGATGGAGTTTCCCCACACTGAGTGGGTGGAGACTGAAGTTAGGCCAGCTTGGCACTTGATGTAATTCTC
CTTGGAATTTGCCCTTTTTGAGTTTGGATCTTGGTTCATTCTCAAGCCTCAGACAGTGGTTCAAAGTTTT
TTTCTTCCATTTCAGGTGTCGTGAGAAGGGCGAATTCGACCCAAGTTTGTACAAAAAAGCAGGCTGACCG
CCACCATGGTGAGCAAGGGCGAGGAGCTGTTCACCGGGGTGGTGCCCATCCTGGTCGAGCTGGACGGCGA
CGTAAACGGCCACAAGTTCAGCGTGAGGGGCGAGGGCGAGGGCGATGCCACCAACGGCAAGCTGACCCTG
AAGTTCATCTGCACCACCGGCAAGCTGCCCGTGCCCTGGCCCACCCTCGTGACCACCCTGAGCCACGGCG
TGCAGTGCTTCGCCCGCTACCCCGACCACATGAAGCAGCACGACTTCTTCAAGTCCGCCATGCCCGAAGG
CTACGTCCAGGAGCGCACCATCTTCTTCAAGGACGACGGCACCTACAAGACCCGCGCCGAGGTGAAGTTC
GAGGGCGACACCCTAGTGAACCGCATCGAGCTGAAGGGCGTCGACTTCAAGGAGGACGGCAACATCCTGG
GGCACAAGCTGGAGTACAACTTCAACAGCCACAACATCTATATCATGGCCGTCAAGCAGAAGAACGGCAT
CAAGGTGAACTTCAAGATCCGCCACAACGTGGAGGACGGCAGCGTGCAGCTCGCCGACCACTACCAGCAG
AACACCCCCATCGGCGACGGCCCCGTGCTGCTGCCCGACAGCCACTACCTGAGCACCCAGTCCGTGCTGA
GCAAAGACCCCAACGAGAAGCGCGATCACATGGTCCTGCTGGAGTTCCGCACCGCCGCCGGGATCACTCT
CGGCATGGACGAGCTGTACAAGTAATACCCAGCTTTCTTGTACAAAGTGGTACGCGTGAATTCACTCCTC
AGGTGCAGGCTGCCTATCAGAAGGTGGTGGCTGGTGTGGCCAATGCCCTGGCTCACAAATACCACTGAGA
TCTTTTTCCCTCTGCCAAAAATTATGGGGACATCATGAAGCCCCTTGAGCATCTGACTTCTGGCTAATAA
AGGAAATTTATTTTCATTGCAATAGTGTGTTGGAATTTTTTGTGTCTCTCACTCGGAAGGACATATGGGA
GGGCAAATCATTTAAAACATCAGAATGAGTATTTGGTTTAGAGTTTGGCAACATATGCCCATATGCTGGC
TGCCATGAACAAAGGTTGGCTATAAAGAGGTCATCAGTATATGAAACAGCCCCCTGCTGTCCATTCCTTA
TTCCATAGAAAAGCCTTGACTTGAGGTTAGATTTTTTTTATATTTTGTTTTGTGTTATTTTTTTCTTTAA
CATCCCTAAAATTTTCCTTACATGTTTTACTAGCCAGATTTTTCCTCCTCTCCTGACTACTCCCAGTCAT
AGCTGTCCCTCTTCTCTTATGGAGATCCCTCGACCTGCAGCCCAAGCTTGGCGTAATCATGGTCATAGCT
GTTTCCTGTGTGAAATTGTTATCCGCTCACAATTCCACACAACATACGAGCCGGAAGCATAAAGTGTAAA
GCCTGGGGTGCCTAATGAGTGAGCTAACTCACATTAATTGCGTTGCGCTCACTGCCCGCTTTCCAGTCGG
GAAACCTGTCGTGCCAGCGGATCGACAGTACTAAGCTTGGTCTAATACCCAATCTCTCGTCTTATCCAGA
TGTTTTATACGCCTCTGGCCCGTGTCTCAAAATCTCTGATGTTACATTGCACAAGATAAAAATATATCAT
CATGAACAATAAAACTGTCTGCTTACATAAACAGTAATACAAGGGGTGTTATGAGCCATATTCAACGGGA
AACGTCGAGGCCGCGATTAAATTCCAACATGGATGCTGATTTATATGGGTATAAATGGGCTCGCGATAAT
GTCGGGCAATCAGGTGCGACAATCTATCGCTTGTATGGGAAGCCCGATGCGCCAGAGTTGTTTCTGAAAC
ATGGCAAAGGTAGCGTTGCCAATGATGTTACAGATGAGATGGTCAGACTAAACTGGCTGACGGAATTTAT
GCCTCTTCCGACCATCAAGCATTTTATCCGTACTCCTGATGATGCATGGTTACTCACCACTGCGATCCCC
GGAAAAACAGCATTCCAGGTATTAGAAGAATATCCTGATTCAGGTGAAAATATTGTTGATGCGCTGGCAG
TGTTCCTGCGCCGGTTGCATTCGATTCCTGTTTGTAATTGTCCTTTTAACAGCGATCGCGTATTTCGTCT
CGCTCAGGCGCAATCACGAATGAATAACGGTTTGGTTGATGCGAGTGATTTTGATGACGAGCGTAATGGC
TGGCCTGTTGAACAAGTCTGGAAAGAAATGCATAAACTTTTGCCATTCTCACCGGATTCAGTCGTCACTC
ATGGTGATTTCTCACTTGATAACCTTATTTTTGACGAGGGGAAATTAATAGGTTGTATTGATGTTGGACG
AGTCGGAATCGCAGACCGATACCAGGATCTTGCCATCCTATGGAACTGCCTCGGTGAGTTTTCTCCTTCA
TTACAGAAACGGCTTTTTCAAAAATATGGTATTGATAATCCTGATATGAATAAATTGCAGTTTCATTTGA
TGCTCGATGAGTTTTTCTAATCAGAATTGGTTAATTGGTTGTAACACTGGCAGAGCATTACGCTGACTTG
ACGGGACGGCGCAAGCTCATGACCAAAATCCCTTAACGTGAGTTACGCGTCGTTCCACTGAGCGTCAGAG
GTATCACTAGTATTACAGAGGTAAGTTATAACAGTCGCCTAACCCAATTGAGGGGATAACGCAGGAAAGA
ACATGTGAGCAAAAGGCCAGCAAAAGGCCAGGAACCGTAAAAAGGCCGCGTTGCTGGCGTTTTTCCATAG
GCTCCGCCCCCCTGACGAGCATCACAAAAATCGACGCTCAAGTCAGAGGTGGCGAAACCCGACAGGACTA
TAAAGATACCAGGCGTTTCCCCCTGGAAGCTCCCTCGTGCGCTCTCCTGTTCCGACCCTGCCGCTTACCG
GATACCTGTCCGCCTTTCTCCCTTCGGGAAGCGTGGCGCTTTCTCATAGCTCACGCTGTAGGTATCTCAG
TTCGGTGTAGGTCGTTCGCTCCAAGCTGGGCTGTGTGCACGAACCCCCCGTTCAGCCCGACCGCTGCGCC
TTATCCGGTAACTATCGTCTTGAGTCCAACCCGGTAAGACACGACTTATCGCCACTGGCAGCAGCCACTG
GTAACAGGATTAGCAGAGCGAGGTATGTAGGCGGTGCTACAGAGTTCTTGAAGTGGTGGCCTAACTACGG
CTACACTAGAAGAACAGTATTTGGTATCTGCGCTCTGCTGAAGCCAGTTACCTTCGGAAAAAGAGTTGGT
AGCTCTTGATCCGGCAAACAAACCACCGCTGGTAGCGGTGGTTTTTTTGTTTGCAAGCAGCAGATTACGC
GCAGAAAAAAAGGATCTCAAGAAGATCCTTTGATCTTTTCTACGGGGTCTGACGCTCAGTGGAACGAAAA
CTCACGTTAAGGGATTTTGGTCATGAGATTATCAAAAAGGATCTTCACCTAGATCCTTTTAAATTAAAAA
TGAAGTTTTAAATCAATCTAAAGTATATATGAGTAAACTTGGTCTGACAGTTACCAATGCTTAATCAGTG
AGGCACCTATCTCAGCGATCTGTCTATTTCGTTCATCCATAGTTGCCTGACTCCCCGTCGTGTAGATAAC
TACGATACGGGAGGGCTTACCATCTGGCCCCAGTGCTGCAATGATACCGCGAGAACCACGCTCACCGGCT
CCAGATTTATCAGCAATAAACCAGCCAGCCGGAAGGGCCGAGCGCAGAAGTGGTCCTGCAACTTTATCCG
CCTCCATCCAGTCTATTAATTGTTGCCGGGAAGCTAGAGTAAGTAGTTCGCCAGTTAATAGTTTGCGCAA
CGTTGTTGCCATTGCTACAGGCATCGTGGTGTCACGCTCGTCGTTTGGTATGGCTTCATTCAGCTCCGGT
TCCCAACGATCAAGGCGAGTTACATGATCCCCCATGTTGTGCAAAAAAGCGGTTAGCTCCTTCGGTCCTC
CGATCGTTGTCAGAAGTAAGTTGGCCGCAGTGTTATCACTCATGGTTATGGCAGCACTGCATAATTCTCT
TACTGTCATGCCATCCGTAAGATGCTTTTCTGTGACTGGTGAGTACTCAACCAAGTCATTCTGAGAATAG
TGTATGCGGCGACCGAGTTGCTCTTGCCCGGCGTCAATACGGGATAATACCGCGCCACATAGCAGAACTT
TAAAAGTGCTCATCATTGGAAAACGTTCTTCGGGGCGAAAACTCTCAAGGATCTTACCGCTGTTGAGATC
CAGTTCGATGTAACCCACTCGTGCACCCAACTGATCTTCAGCATCTTTTACTTTCACCAGCGTTTCTGGG
TGAGCAAAAACAGGAAGGCAAAATGCCGCAAAAAAGGGAATAAGGGCGACACGGAAATGTTGAATACTCA
TACTCTTCCTTTTTCAATATTATTGAAGCATTTATCAAGGTTATTGTCTCATGAGCGGATACATATTTGA
ATGTACCGAATTTCTCGAGGGCTTGTCGACGACGGCGGTCTCCGTCGTCAGGATCATGAATTCGACCGCC
TGTCTCAAGGTGCCACCATGACCGAGTACAAGCCCACGGTGCGCCTCGCCACCCGCGACGACGTCCCCCG
GGCCGTACGCACCCTCGCCGCCGCGTTCGCCGACTACCCCGCCACGCGCCACACCGTCGACCCGGACCGC
CACATCGAGCGGGTCACCGAGCTGCAAGAACTCTTCCTCACGCGCGTCGGGCTCGACATCGGCAAGGTGT
GGGTCGCGGACGACGGCGCCGCGGTGGCGGTCTGGACCACGCCGGAGAGCGTCGAAGCGGGGGCGGTGTT
CGCCGAGATCGGCCCGCGCATGGCCGAGTTGAGCGGTTCCCGGCTGGCCGCGCAGCAACAGATGGAAGGC
CTCCTGGCGCCGCACCGGCCCAAGGAGCCCGCGTGGTTCCTGGCCACCGTCGGCGTCTCGCCCGACCACC
AGGGCAAGGGTCTGGGCAGCGCCGTCGTGCTCCCCGGAGTGGAGGCGGCCGAGCGCGCCGGGGTGCCCGC
CTTCCTGGAGACATCCGCGCCCCGCAACCTCCCCTTCTACGAGCGGCTCGGCTTCACCGTCACCGCCGAC
GTCGAGGTGCCCGAAGGACCGCGCACCTGGTGCATGACCCGCAAGCCCGGTGCCTGAGCTTTGAGACTAC
GCGTGAATTCACTCCTCAGGTGCAGGCTGCCTATCAGAAGGTGGTGGCTGGTGTGGCCAATGCCCTGGCT
CACAAATACCACTGAGATCTTTTTCCCTCTGCCAAAAATTATGGGGACATCATGAAGCCCCTTGAGCATC
TGACTTCTGGCTAATAAAGGAAATTTATTTTCATTGCAATAGTGTGTTGGAATTTTTTGTGTCTCTCACT
CGGAAGGACATATGGGAGGGCAAATCATTTAAAACATCAGAATGAGTATTTGGTTTAGAGTTTGGCAACA
TATGCCCATATGCTGGCTGCCATGAACAAAGGTTGGCTATAAAGAGGTCATCAGTATATGAAACAGCCCC
CTGCTGTCCATTCCTTATTCCATAGAAAAGCCTTGACTTGAGGTTAGATTTTTTTTATATTTTGTTTTGT
GTTATTTTTTTCTTTAACATCCCTAAAATTTTCCTTACATGTTTTACTAGCCAGATTTTTCCTCCTCTCC
TGACTACTCCCAGTCATAGCTGTCCCTCTTCTCTTATGGAGATCCCTCGACCTGCAGCCCAAGCTTGAAT
TCTCTAGAATTACCCTGTTATCCCTATGCTTGGTTTACCGAGCTCTTATTGGTTTTCAAACTTCATTGAC
TGTGCCCAACGCGCCTGGGAGCTCACGGGGACAGCCCCCCCCCAAAGCCCCCAGGGATGTAATTACGTCC
CTCCCCCGCTAGGGGGCAGCAGCGAGCCGCCCGGGGCTCCGCTCCGGTCCGGCGCTCCCCCCGCATCCCC
GAGCCGGCAGCGTGCGGGGACAGCCCGGGCACGGGGAAGGTGGCACGGGATCGCTTTCCTCTGAACGCTT
CTCGCTGCTCTTTGAGCCTGCAGACACCTGGGGGGATACGGGGAAAAAGCTAGGCTGAAAGACCGGTTCT
TAGAATGACACGCGCCTGGGAGCTCACGGGGACAGCCCCCCCCCAAAGCCCCCAGGGATGTAATTACGTC
CCTCCCCCGCTAGGGGGCAGCAGCGAGCCGCCCGGGGCTCCGCTCCGGTCCGGCGCTCCCCCCGCATCCC
CGAGCCGGCAGCGTGCGGGGACAGCCCGGGCACGGGGAAGGTGGCACGGGATCGCTTTCCTCTGAACGCT
TCTCGCTGCTCTTTGAGCCTGCAGACACCTGGGGGGATACGGGGAAAAAGCTAACTTCTGAGACGACAAC
TTTGTATAGAAAAGTTGGCTCCGAATTCGCCCTTGACAGCAGAGATCCAGTTTGGTTAATTAATT
Features (pLannotate 1.2.2; 28 found; start..end, strand, type, name):
     20..231     +  promoter       EF-1α core promoter: core promoter for human elongation factor EF-1α
    232..1170    +  intron         EF-1α intron A: intron upstream of the start codon of human EF-1α
   1197..1217    +  protein_bind   attB1: mutant version of attB; core recombination site for the Gateway® BP reaction BP Clonase™
   1237..1932    +  CDS            mKate2: mKate2 is a basic (constitutively fluorescent) red fluorescent protein published in 2009, derived from Entacmaea quadricolor. It is reported to be a rapidly-maturing monomer with moderate acid sensitivity.
   1952..1976    -  protein_bind   attB2: mutant version of attB; recombination site for the Gateway® BP reaction BP Clonase™
   2116..2190    +  CDS            HBB (fragment): HBB_PONPY - Experimental evidence at transcript level: Swiss-Prot protein existence level 2. Involved in oxygen transport from the lung to the various peripheral tissues. From Pongo pygmaeus (Bornean orangutan).
   2261..2316    +  polyA_signal   β-globin poly(A) signal: rabbit β-globin polyadenylation signal (Gil and Proudfoot, 1987)
   2700..2725    +  misc_feature   SA: splice acceptor site
   3397..3417    +  protein_bind   attB4: mutant version of attB; core recombination site for the Gateway® BP reaction BP Clonase™
   3485..3696    +  promoter       EF-1α core promoter: core promoter for human elongation factor EF-1α
   3697..4635    +  intron         EF-1α intron A: intron upstream of the start codon of human EF-1α
   4662..4682    +  protein_bind   attB1: mutant version of attB; core recombination site for the Gateway® BP reaction BP Clonase™
   4696..5412    +  CDS            EBFP2: EBFP2 is a basic (constitutively fluorescent) blue fluorescent protein published in 2007, derived from Aequorea victoria. It is reported to be a rapidly-maturing monomer with moderate acid sensitivity.
   5417..5441    -  protein_bind   attB2: mutant version of attB; recombination site for the Gateway® BP reaction BP Clonase™
   5445..5525    +  CDS            HBB (fragment): HBB_PONPY - Experimental evidence at transcript level: Swiss-Prot protein existence level 2. Involved in oxygen transport from the lung to the various peripheral tissues. From Pongo pygmaeus (Bornean orangutan).
   5596..5651    +  polyA_signal   β-globin poly(A) signal: rabbit β-globin polyadenylation signal (Gil and Proudfoot, 1987)
   6034..6056    -  protein_bind   lac operator (fragment): The lac repressor binds to the lac operator to inhibit transcription in E. coli. This inhibition can be relieved by adding lactose or isopropyl-β-D-thiogalactopyranoside (IPTG). lac repressor encoded by lacI
   6060..6090    -  promoter       lac promoter: promoter for the E. coli lac operon
   6105..6126    -  protein_bind   CAP binding site: CAP binding activates transcription in the presence of cAMP. E. coli catabolite activator protein
   6139..6178    -  CDS            lacI (fragment): lac repressor; lacI; The lac repressor binds to the lac operator to inhibit transcription in E. coli. This inhibition can be relieved by adding lactose or isopropyl-β-D-thiogalactopyranoside (IPTG).
   6351..7160    +  CDS            KanR: aminoglycoside phosphotransferase; aph(3')-Ia; confers resistance to kanamycin in bacteria or G418 (Geneticin®) in eukaryotes
   7412..8000    -  rep_origin     ori: high-copy-number ColE1/pMB1/pBR322/pUC origin of replication
   8171..9031    -  CDS            AmpR: β-lactamase; bla; confers resistance to ampicillin, carbenicillin, and related antibiotics
   9032..9103    -  promoter       AmpR promoter: bla
   9188..9787    +  CDS            PuroR: puromycin N-acetyltransferase; pac from Streptomyces alboniger; confers resistance to puromycin
   9802..9882    +  CDS            HBB (fragment): HBB_PONPY - Experimental evidence at transcript level: Swiss-Prot protein existence level 2. Involved in oxygen transport from the lung to the various peripheral tissues. From Pongo pygmaeus (Bornean orangutan).
   9953..10008   +  polyA_signal   β-globin poly(A) signal: rabbit β-globin polyadenylation signal (Gil and Proudfoot, 1987)
  10987..11007   +  protein_bind   attB4: mutant version of attB; core recombination site for the Gateway® BP reaction BP Clonase™
