[The description below was written by a language model from this plasmid's Addgene catalogue record and pLannotate feature annotations shown in this document.]
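Description:
LSB-hsa-let-7a-3p is a mammalian expression plasmid of about 11 kb built on the Low Sensor Backbone (LSB) and designed as a two-colour fluorescent sensor of microRNA activity. It replicates in E. coli from a high-copy ColE1/pUC-type origin and carries both ampicillin (β-lactamase) and kanamycin (aminoglycoside phosphotransferase) resistance genes, with both antibiotics listed for selection. A puromycin N-acetyltransferase gene followed by a rabbit β-globin poly(A) signal allows puromycin selection in mammalian cells. No promoter directly upstream of it is annotated in the feature tables.

The payload is two parallel transcription units, each driven by the human EF-1α core promoter with its intron A and terminated by a rabbit β-globin 3' region and poly(A) signal. One unit encodes the red fluorescent protein mKate2 and, according to the record, carries a target site for human let-7a-3p in its 3' UTR. This site is not separately annotated, but an unannotated gap lies between the mKate2 cassette and the β-globin sequence. The other unit encodes the blue protein EBFP2 without a target and serves as an internal reference. When let-7a-3p is active in a transfected cell it represses mKate2, so the mKate2-to-EBFP2 ratio reports miRNA activity normalised for plasmid dose. Gateway attB1, attB2 and attB4 scars flanking the promoters and coding sequences reflect modular assembly.

The depositor warns that the repeated poly(A) elements make the plasmid inherently unstable. The depositor and sequenced versions differ slightly in length, partly because of short insertions flanking the puromycin gene that are reported not to affect selection.
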