Addgene plasmid #103145: LSB-hsa-let-7a-3p
Purpose: Used to sense miRNA activity using fluorescence based tools. hsa-let-7a-3p target in 3' UTR of of mKate. miRNA activity can be measured by the repression of mKate2 relative to EBFP2 fluorescent proteins . Plasmid is inherently unstable; please see Depositor Comments
Depositing lab: Ron Weiss. Depositing organization: Massachusetts Institute of Technology. Publication: A mixed antagonistic/synergistic miRNA repression model enables accurate predictions of multi-input miRNA sensor activity. Gam JJ, Babb J, Weiss R. Nat Commun. 2018 Jun 22;9(1):2430. doi: 10.1038/s41467-018-04575-0. PubMed 29934631.
Backbone
  Vector backbone: Low Sensor Backbone (LSB)
  Vector type: Mammalian Expression, Synthetic Biology
Growth in bacteria
  Bacterial resistance: Ampicillin and Kanamycin, 100 & 50 μg/mL
  Growth temperature: 30°C
  Growth strain: NEB Stable
  Copy number: High Copy
Gene/Insert
  Gene/Insert name: hsa-let-7a-3p target
  Species: H. sapiens (human)
  Entrez Gene: MIRLET7A3 (a.k.a. LET7A3, MIRNLET7A3, let-7a-3)
  Promoter: EF-1a
  Cloning method: Gibson Cloning
Terms and licenses: Academic/Nonprofit Terms; Industry Terms: Not Available to Industry
Depositor comments: Please note that this plasmid is inherently unstable due to a repeating poly A element. We recommend performing a diagnostic digest on multiple colonies upon receipt. The depositors would like to note the presence of several discrepancies between the depositor sequence and physical plasmid sequence. In particular, the sequences upstream and downstream of the puromycin coding region have 10 bp insertions which do not affect the ability to perform puromycin selection. The sequences for those regions within the physical plasmids are as follows: Upstream of Puro: GAATTCGACCGCCTGTCTCAAGGTGCCACC; Downstream of Puro: GCTTTGAGACTACGCGTGAATTCACTCCTC.
How to cite: LSB-hsa-let-7a-3p was a gift from Ron Weiss (Addgene plasmid # 103145 ; http://n2t.net/addgene:103145 ; RRID:Addgene_103145)
