>Addgene plasmid #103145 | LSB-hsa-let-7a-3p | depositor partial sequence | sequence record 195340 | hsa-let-7a-3p target
GAAAGACAGTAGATTGTATAG
