>Addgene plasmid #103145 | LSB-hsa-let-7a-3p | addgene partial sequence | sequence record 213099 | mKate2-F 5'-ACCCGCTAAGAACCTCAAGA-3'
CAAGGAGGCCGACAAAGAGACATACGTCGAGCAGCACGAGGTGGCTGTGGCCAGATACTGCGACCTCCCT
AGCAAACTGGGGCACAAACTTAATTGAGAATTCTACCACCCAGCTTTCTTGTACAAAGTGGTACGTCTCA
AGACCAGAGGTCTCTGCTTGCGCGTCTGAAAGACAGTAGATTGTATAGGAAAGACAGTAGATTGTATAGG
AAAGACAGTAGATTGTATAGGAAAGACAGTAGATTGTATAGCAACCAGAAGAGACCTGTGCTTCACTCCT
CAGGTGCAGGCTGCCTATCAGAAGGTGGTGGCTGGTGTGGCCAATGCCCTGGCTCACAAATACCACTGAG
ATCTTTTTCCCTCTGCCAAAAATTATGGGGACATCATGAAGCCCCTTGAGCATCTGACTTCTGGCTAATA
AAGGAAATTTATTTTCATTGCAATAGTGTGTTGGAATTTTTTGTGTCTCTCACTCGGAAGGACATATGGG
AGGGCAAATCATTTAAAACATCAGAATGAGTATTTGGTTTAGAGTTTGGCAACATATGCCCATATGCTGG
CTGCCATGAACAAAGGTTGGCTATAAAGAGGTCATCAGTATATGAAACAGCCCCCTGCTGTCCATTCCTT
ATTCCATAGAAAAGCCTTGACTTGAGGTTAGATTTTTT
